>Addgene plasmid #13183 | pc3XB-ZF133 | depositor full sequence | sequence record 7532 | Author sequence
GACGGATCGGGAGATCTCCCGATCCCCTATGGTGCACTCTCAGTACAATCTGCTCTGATGCCGCATAGTT
AAGCCAGTATCTGCTCCCTGCTTGTGTGTTGGAGGTCGCTGAGTAGTGCGCGAGCAAAATTTAAGCTACA
ACAAGGCAAGGCTTGACCGACAATTGCATGAAGAATCTGCTTAGGGTTAGGCGTTTTGCGCTGCTTCGCG
ATGTACGGGCCAGATATACGCGTTGACATTGATTATTGACTAGTTATTAATAGTAATCAATTACGGGGTC
ATTAGTTCATAGCCCATATATGGAGTTCCGCGTTACATAACTTACGGTAAATGGCCCGCCTGGCTGACCG
CCCAACGACCCCCGCCCATTGACGTCAATAATGACGTATGTTCCCATAGTAACGCCAATAGGGACTTTCC
ATTGACGTCAATGGGTGGAGTATTTACGGTAAACTGCCCACTTGGCAGTACATCAAGTGTATCATATGCC
AAGTACGCCCCCTATTGACGTCAATGACGGTAAATGGCCCGCCTGGCATTATGCCCAGTACATGACCTTA
TGGGACTTTCCTACTTGGCAGTACATCTACGTATTAGTCATCGCTATTACCATGGTGATGCGGTTTTGGC
AGTACATCAATGGGCGTGGATAGCGGTTTGACTCACGGGGATTTCCAAGTCTCCACCCCATTGACGTCAA
TGGGAGTTTGTTTTGGCACCAAAATCAACGGGACTTTCCAAAATGTCGTAACAACTCCGCCCCATTGACG
CAAATGGGCGGTAGGCGTGTACGGTGGGAGGTCTATATAAGCAGAGCTCTCTGGCTAACTAGAGAACCCA
CTGCTTACTGGCTTATCGAAATTAATACGACTCACTATAGGGAGACCCAAGCTGGCTAGCGTTTAAACGG
GCCCTCTAGACCCGGGGAGAAGCCTTACGTCTGCGACGTGGAGGGCTGCACGTGGAAGTTCGCCAGGTCC
GACAAGCTCAACCGGCACAAGAAGCGCCACACCGGTGGATCCTCTGCACAGTAGTAAGCTTAAGTTTAAA
CCGCTGATCAGCCTCGACTGTGCCTTCTAGTTGCCAGCCATCTGTTGTTTGCCCCTCCCCCGTGCCTTCC
TTGACCCTGGAAGGTGCCACTCCCACTGTCCTTTCCTAATAAAATGAGGAAATTGCATCGCATTGTCTGA
GTAGGTGTCATTCTATTCTGGGGGGTGGGGTGGGGCAGGACAGCAAGGGGGAGGATTGGGAAGACAATAG
CAGGCATGCTGGGGATGCGGTGGGCTCTATGGCTTCTGAGGCGGAAAGAACCAGCTGGGGCTCTAGGGGG
TATCCCC
[124 nt withheld, positions 1338-1461]
C
[91 nt withheld, positions 1463-1553]
A
[49 nt withheld, positions 1555-1603]
CCTTTGACGTTGGAGTCCACGTTCTTT
[37 nt withheld, positions 1631-1667]
ACCCTATCTCGGTCTATTCTTTTGATTTATAAGGGATTTTGCCGATTTCGGCCTATTGGTTAAAAAATGA
GCTGATTTAACAAAAATTTAACGCGAATTAATTCTGTGGAATGTGTGTCAGTTAGGGTGTGGAAAGTCCC
CAGGCTCCCCAGCAGGCAGAAGTATGCAAAGCATGCATCTCAATTAGTCAGCAACCAGGTGTGGAAAGTC
CCCAGGCTCCCCAGCAGGCAGAAGTATGCAAAGCATGCATCTCAATTAGTCAGCAACCATAGTCCCGCCC
CTAACTCCGCCCATCCCGCCCCTAACTCCGCCCAGTTCCGCCCATTCTCCGCCCCATGGCTGACTAATTT
TTTTTATTTATGCAGAGGCCGAGGCCGCCTCTGCCTCTGAGCTATTCCAGAAGTAGTGAGGAGGCTTTTT
TGGAGGCCTAGGCTTTTGCAAAAAGCTCCCGGCCGGGAGCTTGTATATCCATTTTCGGATCTGATCAAGA
GACAGGATGAGGATCGTTTCGCATGATTGAACAAGATGGATTGCACGCAGGTTCTCCGGCCGCTTGGGTG
GAGAGGCTATTCGGCTATGACTGGGCACAACAGACAATCGGCTGCTCTGATGCCGCCGTGTTCCGGCTGT
CAGCGCAGGGGCGCCCGGTTCTTTTTGTCAAGACCGACCTGTCCGGTGCCCTGAATGAACTGCAGGACGA
GGCAGCGCGGCTATCGTGGCTGGCCACGACGGGCGTTCCTTGCGCAGCTGTGCTCGACGTTGTCACTGAA
GCGGGAAGGGACTGGCTGCTATTGGGCGAAGTGCCGGGGCAGGATCTCCTGTCATCTCACCTTGCTCCTG
CCGAGAAAGTATCCATCATGGCTGATGCAATGCGGCGGCTGCATACGCTTGATCCGGCTACCTGCCCATT
CGACCACCAAGCGAAACATCGCATCGAGCGAGCACGTACTCGGATGGAAGCCGGTCTTGTCGATCAGGAT
GATCTGGACGAAGAGCATCAGGGGCTCGCGCCAGCCGAACTGTTCGCCAGGCTCAAGGCGCGCATGCCCG
ACGGCGAGGATCTCGTCGTGACCCATGGCGATGCCTGCTTGCCGAATATCATGGTGGAAAATGGCCGCTT
TTCTGGATTCATCGACTGTGGCCGGCTGGGTGTGGCGGACCGCTATCAGGACATAGCGTTGGCTACCCGT
GATATTGCTGAAGAGCTTGGCGGCGAATGGGCTGACCGCTTCCTCGTGCTTTACGGTATCGCCGCTCCCG
ATTCGCAGCGCATCGCCTTCTATCGCCTTCTTGACGAGTTCTTCTGAGCGGGACTCTGGGGTTCGAAATG
ACCGACCAAGCGACGCCCAACCTGCCATCACGAGATTTCGATTCCACCGCCGCCTTCTATGAAAGGTTGG
GCTTCGGAATCGTTTTCCGGGACGCCGGCTGGATGATCCTCCAGCGCGGGGATCTCATGCTGGAGTTCTT
CGCCCACCCCAACTTGTTTATTGCAGCTTATAATGGTTACAAATAAAGCAATAGCATCACAAATTTCACA
AATAAAGCATTTTTTTCACTGCATTCTAGTTGTGGTTTGTCCAAACTCATCAATGTATCTTATCATGTCT
GTATACCGTCGACCTCTAGCTAGAGCTTGGCGTAATCATGGTCATAGCTGTTTCCTGTGTGAAATTGTTA
TCCGCTCACAATTCCACACAACATACGAGCCGGAAGCATAAAGTGTAAAGCCTGGGGTGCCTAATGAGTG
AGCTAACTCACATTAATTGCGTTGCGCTCACTGCCCGCTTTCCAGTCGGGAAACCTGTCGTGCCAGCTGC
ATTAATGAATCGGCCAACGCGCGGGGAGAGGCGGTTTGCGTATTGGGCGCTCTTCCGCTTCCTCGCTCAC
TGACTCGCTGCGCTCGGTCGTTCGGCTGCGGCGAGCGGTATCAGCTCACTCAAAGGCGGTAATACGGTTA
TCCACAGAATCAGGGGATAACGCAGGAAAGAACATGTGAGCAAAAGGCCAGCAAAAGGCCAGGAACCGTA
AAAAGGCCGCGTTGCTGGCGTTTTTCCATAGGCTCCGCCCCCCTGACGAGCATCACAAAAATCGACGCTC
AAGTCAGAGGTGGCGAAACCCGACAGGACTATAAAGATACCAGGCGTTTCCCCCTGGAAGCTCCCTCGTG
CGCTCTCCTGTTCCGACCCTGCCGCTTACCGGATACCTGTCCGCCTTTCTCCCTTCGGGAAGCGTGGCGC
TTTCTCATAGCTCACGCTGTAGGTATCTCAGTTCGGTGTAGGTCGTTCGCTCCAAGCTGGGCTGTGTGCA
CGAACCCCCCGTTCAGCCCGACCGCTGCGCCTTATCCGGTAACTATCGTCTTGAGTCCAACCCGGTAAGA
CACGACTTATCGCCACTGGCAGCAGCCACTGGTAACAGGATTAGCAGAGCGAGGTATGTAGGCGGTGCTA
CAGAGTTCTTGAAGTGGTGGCCTAACTACGGCTACACTAGAAGAACAGTATTTGGTATCTGCGCTCTGCT
GAAGCCAGTTACCTTCGGAAAAAGAGTTGGTAGCTCTTGATCCGGCAAACAAACCACCGCTGGTAGCGGT
TTTTTTGTTTGCAAGCAGCAGATTACGCGCAGAAAAAAAGGATCTCAAGAAGATCCTTTGATCTTTTCTA
CGGGGTCTGACGCTCAGTGGAACGAAAACTCACGTTAAGGGATTTTGGTCATGAGATTATCAAAAAGGAT
CTTCACCTAGATCCTTTTAAATTAAAAATGAAGTTTTAAATCAATCTAAAGTATATATGAGTAAACTTGG
TCTGACAGTTACCAATGCTTAATCAGTGAGGCACCTATCTCAGCGATCTGTCTATTTCGTTCATCCATAG
TTGCCTGACTCCCCGTCGTGTAGATAACTACGATACGGGAGGGCTTACCATCTGGCCCCAGTGCTGCAAT
GATACCGCGAGACCCACGCTCACCGGCTCCAGATTTATCAGCAATAAACCAGCCAGCCGGAAGGGCCGAG
CGCAGAAGTGGTCCTGCAACTTTATCCGCCTCCATCCAGTCTATTAATTGTTGCCGGGAAGCTAGAGTAA
GTAGTTCGCCAGTTAATAGTTTGCGCAACGTTGTTGCCATTGCTACAGGCATCGTGGTGTCACGCTCGTC
GTTTGGTATGGCTTCATTCAGCTCCGGTTCCCAACGATCAAGGCGAGTTACATGATCCCCCATGTTGTGC
AAAAAAGCGGTTAGCTCCTTCGGTCCTCCGATCGTTGTCAGAAGTAAGTTGGCCGCAGTGTTATCACTCA
TGGTTATGGCAGCACTGCATAATTCTCTTACTGTCATGCCATCCGTAAGATGCTTTTCTGTGACTGGTGA
GTACTCAACCAAGTCATTCTGAGAATAGTGTATGCGGCGACCGAGTTGCTCTTGCCCGGCGTCAATACGG
GATAATACCGCGCCACATAGCAGAACTTTAAAAGTGCTCATCATTGGAAAACGTTCTTCGGGGCGAAAAC
TCTCAAGGATCTTACCGCTGTTGAGATCCAGTTCGATGTAACCCACTCGTGCACCCAACTGATCTTCAGC
ATCTTTTACTTTCACCAGCGTTTCTGGGTGAGCAAAAACAGGAAGGCAAAATGCCGCAAAAAAGGGAATA
AGGGCGACACGGAAATGTTGAATACTCATACTCTTCCTTTTTCAATATTATTGAAGCATTTATCAGGGTT
ATTGTCTCATGAGCGGATACATATTTGAATGTATTTAGAAAAATAAACAAATAGGGGTTCCGCGCACATT
TCCCCGAAAAGTGCCACCTGACGTC
Features (pLannotate 1.2.2; 19 found; start..end, strand, type, name):
     28..80      -  misc_feature   bom (fragment): basis of mobility region from pBR322
    235..614     +  enhancer       CMV enhancer: human cytomegalovirus immediate early enhancer
    615..818     +  promoter       CMV promoter: human cytomegalovirus (CMV) immediate early promoter
    814..847     +  LTR            5' LTR (truncated) (fragment): truncated 5' long terminal repeat (LTR) from HIV-1
    863..881     +  promoter       T7 promoter: promoter for bacteriophage T7 RNA polymerase
   1068..1292    +  polyA_signal   bGH poly(A) signal: bovine growth hormone polyadenylation signal
   1296..1317    +  promoter       SV40 promoter (fragment): SV40 enhancer and early promoter
   1338..1766    +  rep_origin     f1 ori (sequence partly withheld): f1 bacteriophage origin of replication; arrow indicates direction of (+) strand synthesis
   1780..2109    +  promoter       SV40 promoter: SV40 enhancer and early promoter
   2180..2971    +  CDS            neo: KKA2_KLEPN - Also known as kan, nptII. Experimental evidence at protein level: Swiss-Prot protein existence level 1. Resistance to kanamycin, neomycin, paromomycin, ribostamycin, butirosin and gentamicin B. From Klebsiella pneumoniae.
   2995..3153    +  CDS            ble (fragment): BLE_KLEPN - Experimental evidence at protein level: Swiss-Prot protein existence level 1. Binding protein with a strong affinity to the bleomycin family of antibiotics. Binds to CL990; an antimitotic-antibiotic compound. From Klebsiella pneumoniae.
   3148..3269    +  polyA_signal   SV40 poly(A) signal: SV40 polyadenylation signal
   3342..3358    -  protein_bind   lac operator: The lac repressor binds to the lac operator to inhibit transcription in E. coli. This inhibition can be relieved by adding lactose or isopropyl-β-D-thiogalactopyranoside (IPTG). lac repressor encoded by lacI
   3366..3396    -  promoter       lac promoter: promoter for the E. coli lac operon
   3411..3432    -  protein_bind   CAP binding site: CAP binding activates transcription in the presence of cAMP. E. coli catabolite activator protein
   3445..3537    -  CDS            lacI (fragment): lac repressor; lacI; The lac repressor binds to the lac operator to inhibit transcription in E. coli. This inhibition can be relieved by adding lactose or isopropyl-β-D-thiogalactopyranoside (IPTG).
   3720..4305    -  rep_origin     ori: high-copy-number ColE1/pMB1/pBR322/pUC origin of replication
   4476..5336    -  CDS            AmpR: β-lactamase; bla; confers resistance to ampicillin, carbenicillin, and related antibiotics
   5337..5441    -  promoter       AmpR promoter: bla
