[The description below was written by a language model from this plasmid's Addgene catalogue record and pLannotate feature annotations shown in this document.]
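Description:
pc3XB-ZF133 is a mammalian expression plasmid built on pc3XB, a modified version of the pcDNA3 backbone, and carries a single engineered zinc finger module. It belongs to the Zinc Finger Consortium Modular Assembly Kit v1.0. The roughly 90 bp insert, ZF133, sits between XbaI and BamHI sites that both remain intact. It encodes one finger from the ToolGen module set (ToolGen name RDKR), recorded as recognising the DNA triplet GGG. The full sequence record is about 5.5 kb.

In the feature table, the cloning region lies downstream of the CMV immediate early enhancer and promoter and a T7 promoter, and upstream of the bovine growth hormone polyadenylation signal. The zinc finger itself is not annotated, but it would fall in the gap between the T7 promoter and the bGH signal. The T7 site also serves as the 5′ sequencing primer site. A separate cassette, with the SV40 early promoter driving the neomycin phosphotransferase gene and ending in an SV40 poly(A) signal, allows G418 selection in mammalian cells. Propagation in E. coli relies on a high-copy ColE1/pUC-type origin and β-lactamase for ampicillin resistance, and an f1 origin is also present. Short hits annotated as HIV-1 LTR, ble, lacI and bom fragments are probably backbone remnants or incidental matches rather than functional elements.

The plasmid mainly serves as an archived, standardised source of one finger module. The retained flanking restriction sites allow modules from the kit to be joined into multi-finger arrays of chosen specificity, which is the basis for engineering zinc finger nucleases by modular assembly.
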