Addgene plasmid #13183: pc3XB-ZF133
Depositing lab: Keith Joung. Depositing organization: Massachusetts General Hospital. Publication: Standardized reagents and protocols for engineering zinc finger nucleases by modular assembly. Wright DA, Thibodeau-Beganny S, Sander JD, Winfrey RJ, Hirsh AS, Eichtinger M, Fu F, Porteus MH, Dobbs D, Voytas DF, Joung JK. Nat Protoc. 2006;1(3):1637-52. doi: 10.1038/nprot.2006.259 PubMed 17406455.
Backbone
  Vector backbone: pc3XB
  Backbone manufacturer: Modified Invitrogen pcDNA3
  Backbone size w/o insert (bp): 5400
  Vector type: Mammalian Expression
  Selectable markers: Neomycin (select with G418)
Growth in bacteria
  Bacterial resistance: Ampicillin, 100 μg/mL
  Growth temperature: 37°C
  Growth strain: XL1 Blue
  Copy number: High Copy
Gene/Insert
  Gene/Insert name: ZF133
  Insert size (bp): 90
  Cloning method: Restriction Enzyme; 5′ cloning site XbaI (not destroyed); 3′ cloning site BamHI (not destroyed)
  Sequencing primers: 5′ T7
Terms and licenses: Academic/Nonprofit Terms; Industry Terms: Not Available to Industry
Depositor comments: Part of the Zinc Finger Consortium Modular Assembly Kit v1.0. Finger protein sequence: PGEKPYVCDVEGCTWKFARSDKLNRHKKRH. Target DNA sequence: GGG. This zinc finger is derived from the ToolGen module set. ToolGen ZF ID: 36. ToolGen ZF Name: RDKR .
How to cite: pc3XB-ZF133 was a gift from Keith Joung (Addgene plasmid # 13183 ; http://n2t.net/addgene:13183 ; RRID:Addgene_13183)
