>Addgene plasmid #13183 | pc3XB-ZF133 | addgene partial sequence | sequence record 19567 | CMV-F 5'-CGCAAATGGGCGGTAGGCGTG-3'
AGCAGAGCTCTCTGGCTACTAGAGACCCACTGCTTACTGGCTTATCGAAATTAATACGACTCACTATAGG
GAGACCCAAGCTGGCTAGCGTTTAAACGGGCCCTCTAGACCCGGGGAGAAGCCTTACGTCTGCGACGTGG
AGGGCTGCACGTGGAAGTTCGCCAGGTCCGACAAGCTCAACCGGCACAAGAAGCGCCACACCGGTGGATC
CTCTGCACAGTAGTAAGCTTAAGTTTAAACCGCTGATCAGCCTCGACTGTGCCTTCTAGTTGCCAGCCAT
CTGTTGTTTGCCCCTCCCCCGTGCCTTCCTTGACCCTGGAAGGTGCCACTCCCACTGTCCTTTCCTAATA
AAATGAGGAAATTGCATCGCATTGTCTGAGTAGGTGTCATTCTATTCTGGGGGGTGGGGTGGGGCAGGAC
AGCAAGGGGGAGGATTGGGAAGACAATAGCAGGCATGCTGGGGATGCGGTGGGCTCTATGGCTTCTGAGG
CGGAAAGAACCAGCTGGGGCTCTAGGGGGTATCCCC
[94 nt withheld, positions 527-620]
TGCTTTCTTCCCTT
